Addgene plasmid #228358: pECNUS4_MP
Purpose: (Empty Backbone) ABE8e-SpCas9-NG Multiplex Acceptor clone for insertion of up to six gRNA cassettes via Golden Gate with BpiI and T4 ligase, blue-white screening
Depositing lab: Eunyoung Chae. Depositing organization: National University of Singapore. Publication: Generation of Inheritable A-to-G Transitions Using Adenine Base Editing and NG-PAM Cas9 in Arabidopsis thaliana. Tan YY, Liew YY, Lee RRQ, Castel B, Chan NM, Wan WL, Zhang Y, Hu D, Chan P, Kim ST, Chae E. Mol Plant Microbe Interact. 2025 Feb;38(1):30-42. doi: 10.1094/MPMI-10-24-0127-TA. Epub 2025 Feb 25. PubMed 39585742.
Backbone
  Vector backbone: pAGM4673
  Vector type: Plant Expression, CRISPR
  Promoter: RPS5A
  Selectable markers: Basta ; FastRed
Growth in bacteria
  Bacterial resistance: Kanamycin, 50 μg/mL
  Growth temperature: 37°C
  Growth strain: NEB Stable
  Copy number: Unknown
Gene/Insert
  Cloning method: Golden Gate
Terms and licenses: Academic/Nonprofit Terms; Industry Terms: Not Available to Industry
How to cite: pECNUS4_MP was a gift from Eunyoung Chae (Addgene plasmid # 228358 ; http://n2t.net/addgene:228358 ; RRID:Addgene_228358)
