[The description below was written by a language model from this plasmid's Addgene catalogue record and pLannotate feature annotations shown in this document.]
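Description:
pECNUS4_MP is a binary T-DNA plant expression vector built on the pAGM4673 backbone and supplied as an empty acceptor for multiplexed adenine base editing in plants; the associated work concerns Arabidopsis thaliana. It is maintained in E. coli under kanamycin selection (aphA-3 type KanR driven by the bla promoter). It carries a high-copy ColE1/pUC-type origin together with the incP oriV and its trfA replication protein, a broad-host-range pair that normally allows such binary vectors to replicate in Agrobacterium as well. Nopaline-type left and right border repeats delimit the region transferred to the plant genome.

Within the borders, the editor cassette lies on the reverse strand. It consists of two annotated tadA-derived deaminase segments fused upstream of a Streptococcus pyogenes Cas9 coding sequence and is terminated by the pea rbcS-E9 terminator. The catalogue describes this fusion as ABE8e-SpCas9-NG, a Cas9 variant that recognises relaxed NG PAMs, and lists RPS5A as the promoter. That promoter is not annotated as such; the Arabidopsis HST gene fragments detected just upstream of the editor may simply be homology hits in that genomic promoter region, although the record does not confirm this.

Two plant markers are present. A NOS promoter–bar–NOS terminator unit confers Basta (phosphinothricin) resistance. An oleosin–TagRFP fusion (FastRed) makes transgenic seeds fluoresce red, so they can be picked out or, in later generations, excluded.

Next to the right border sits a lac promoter/operator–lacZα cassette that serves as the cloning dropout. Golden Gate assembly with BpiI and T4 ligase replaces it with up to six gRNA cassettes, so correct clones score white in blue-white screening.
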