Features (pLannotate 1.2.2; 25 found; start..end, strand, type, name):
    483..1199    +  CDS            OLEO2_BRANA: Experimental evidence at protein level: Swiss-Prot protein existence level 1. May have a structural role to stabilize the lipid body during desiccation of the seed by preventing coalescence of the oil. Probably interacts with both lipid and phospholipid moieties of lipid bodies. May also provide recognition signals for specific lipase anchorage in lipolysis during seedling growth. From Brassica napus (Rape).
   1200..1892    +  CDS            TagRFP: TagRFP is a basic (constitutively fluorescent) red fluorescent protein published in 2007, derived from Entacmaea quadricolor. It has very low acid sensitivity.
   2394..2576    +  promoter       NOS promoter: nopaline synthase promoter NOS promoter
   2597..3145    +  CDS            bar: PAT_STRHY - Experimental evidence at protein level: Swiss-Prot protein existence level 1. Inactivates phosphinothricin (PPT) by transfer of an acetyl group from acetyl CoA. Can also acetylate demethylphosphinothricin but not PTT or glutamate. This enzyme is an effector of phosphinothricin tripeptide (PTT or bialaphos) resistance. From Streptomyces hygroscopicus. Introduced by genetic manipulation and expressed in glufosinate-tolerant maize by Dekalb Genetics.
   3176..3428    +  terminator     NOS terminator: nopaline synthase terminator and poly(A) signal
   3452..4083    -  terminator     E9 terminator: terminator and polyadenylation signal from the pea rbcS-E9 gene
   4137..8240    -  CDS            cas9: CAS9_STRP1 - Also known as csn1 From Streptococcus pyogenes serotype M1.
   8343..8831    -  CDS            tadA: TADA_ECOLI - Also known as yfhC. Experimental evidence at protein level: Swiss-Prot protein existence level 1. Catalyzes the deamination of adenosine to inosine at the wobble position 34 of tRNA(Arg2). Essential for cell viability. From Escherichia coli (strain K12).
   8952..9431    -  CDS            tadA: TADA_ECOLI - Also known as yfhC. Experimental evidence at protein level: Swiss-Prot protein existence level 1. Catalyzes the deamination of adenosine to inosine at the wobble position 34 of tRNA(Arg2). Essential for cell viability. From Escherichia coli (strain K12).
  10122..10196   -  CDS            HST (fragment): HSTC_ARATH - Also known as HPT2, VTE2-2. Experimental evidence at protein level: Swiss-Prot protein existence level 1. Involved in the synthesis of plastoquinone-9. Can use both homogentisic acid and 2,5-dihydroxyphenylacetic acid gamma-lactone as prenyl acceptors, and solanesyl diphosphate > farnesyl diphosphate > geranylgeranyl diphosphate >> phytyl diphosphate as prenyl donors. Do not catalyze the decardoxylation of homogentisate uncoupled from prenylation. From Arabidopsis thaliana (Mouse-ear cress).
  10462..10545   -  CDS            HST (fragment): HSTC_ARATH - Also known as HPT2, VTE2-2. Experimental evidence at protein level: Swiss-Prot protein existence level 1. Involved in the synthesis of plastoquinone-9. Can use both homogentisic acid and 2,5-dihydroxyphenylacetic acid gamma-lactone as prenyl acceptors, and solanesyl diphosphate > farnesyl diphosphate > geranylgeranyl diphosphate >> phytyl diphosphate as prenyl donors. Do not catalyze the decardoxylation of homogentisate uncoupled from prenylation. From Arabidopsis thaliana (Mouse-ear cress).
  10697..11068   -  CDS            HST (fragment): HSTC_ARATH - Also known as HPT2, VTE2-2. Experimental evidence at protein level: Swiss-Prot protein existence level 1. Involved in the synthesis of plastoquinone-9. Can use both homogentisic acid and 2,5-dihydroxyphenylacetic acid gamma-lactone as prenyl acceptors, and solanesyl diphosphate > farnesyl diphosphate > geranylgeranyl diphosphate >> phytyl diphosphate as prenyl donors. Do not catalyze the decardoxylation of homogentisate uncoupled from prenylation. From Arabidopsis thaliana (Mouse-ear cress).
  11168..11258   +  misc_feature   bom (fragment): basis of mobility region from pBR322
  11264..11421   -  CDS            lacZα (fragment): LacZα fragment of β-galactosidase; lacZ fragment
  11418..11474   +  misc_feature   MCS: pUC18/19 multiple cloning site
  11509..11531   -  protein_bind   lac operator (fragment): The lac repressor binds to the lac operator to inhibit transcription in E. coli. This inhibition can be relieved by adding lactose or isopropyl-β-D-thiogalactopyranoside (IPTG). lac repressor encoded by lacI
  11535..11565   -  promoter       lac promoter: promoter for the E. coli lac operon
  11580..11601   -  protein_bind   CAP binding site: CAP binding activates transcription in the presence of cAMP. E. coli catabolite activator protein
  11676..11700   +  misc_feature   RB T-DNA repeat: right border repeat from nopaline C58 T-DNA
  11797..12428   +  rep_origin     oriV: incP origin of replication
  12519..12623   +  promoter       AmpR promoter: bla
  12624..13418   +  CDS            KanR: aminoglycoside phosphotransferase; aphA-3; confers resistance to kanamycin
  13589..14177   +  rep_origin     ori: high-copy-number ColE1/pMB1/pBR322/pUC origin of replication
  14513..15658   +  CDS            trfA: TRFA_ECOLX - Experimental evidence at protein level: Swiss-Prot protein existence level 1. Also involved in plasmid copy number control, promoting intermolecular coupling of protein bound iterons at oriV, which inhibits replication initiation. From Escherichia coli.
  15807..15831   +  misc_feature   LB T-DNA repeat: left border repeat from nopaline C58 T-DNA
>Addgene plasmid #228358 | pECNUS4_MP | addgene full sequence | sequence record 455680 | Addgene NGS Result
TGCCGAATTCGGATCCGGAGTTCTAGAATGTCGCGGAACAAATTTTAAAACTAAATCCTAAATTTTTCTA
ATTTTGTTGCCAATAGTGGATATGTGGGCCGTATAGAAGGAATCTATTGAAGGCCCAAACCCATACTGAC
GAGCCCAAAGGTTCGTTTTGCGTTTTATGTTTCGGTTCGATGCCAACGCCACATTCTGAGCTAGGCAAAA
AACAAACGTGTCTTTGAATAGACTCCTCTCGTTAACACATGCAGCGGCTGCATGGTGACGCCATTAACAC
GTGGCCTACAATTGCATGATGTCTCCATTGACACGTGACTTCTCGTCTCCTTTCTTAATATATCTAACAA
ACACTCCTACCTCTTCCAAAATATATACACATCTTTTTGATCAATCTCTCATTCAAAATCTCATTCTCTC
TAGTAAACAAGAACAAAAAAATGGCGGATACAGCTAGAGGAACCCATCACGATATCATCGGCAGAGATCA
GTACCCGATGATGGGCCGAGATCGTGACCAGTACCAGATGTCCGGACGAGGATCTGACTACTCCAAGTCT
AGGCAGATTGCTAAAGCTGCAACTGCTGTCACAGCTGGTGGTTCCCTCCTTGTTCTCTCCAGCCTTACCC
TTGTTGGAACTGTCATAGCTTTGACTGTTGCAACACCTCTGCTCGTTATCTTCAGCCCAATCCTTGTCCC
GGCTCTCATCACAGTTGCACTCCTCATCACCGGTTTTCTTTCCTCTGGAGGGTTTGGCATTGCCGCTATA
ACCGTTTTCTCTTGGATTTACAAGTAAGCACACATTTATCATCTTACTTCATAATTTTGTGCAATATGTG
CATGCATGTGTTGAGCCAGTAGCTTTGGATCAATTTTTTTGGTCGAATAACAAATGTAACAATAAGAAAT
TGCAAATTCTAGGGAACATTTGGTTAACTAAATACGAAATTTGACCTAGCTAGCTTGAATGTGTCTGTGT
ATATCATCTATATAGGTAAAATGCTTGGTATGATACCTATTGATTGTGAATAGGTACGCAACGGGAGAGC
ACCCACAGGGATCAGACAAGTTGGACAGTGCAAGGATGAAGTTGGGAAGCAAAGCTCAGGATCTGAAAGA
CAGAGCTCAGTACTACGGACAGCAACATACTGGTGGGGAACATGACCGTGACCGTACTCGTGGTGGCCAG
CACACTACTATGAGCGAGCTGATTAAGGAGAACATGCACATGAAGCTGTACATGGAGGGCACCGTGAACA
ACCACCACTTCAAGTGCACATCCGAGGGCGAAGGCAAGCCCTACGAGGGCACCCAGACCATGAGAATCAA
GGTGGTCGAGGGCGGCCCTCTCCCCTTCGCCTTCGACATCCTGGCTACCAGCTTCATGTACGGCAGCAGA
ACCTTCATCAACCACACCCAGGGCATCCCCGACTTCTTTAAGCAGTCCTTCCCTGAGGGCTTCACATGGG
AGAGAGTCACCACATACGAAGATGGGGGCGTGCTGACCGCTACCCAGGACACCAGCCTCCAGGACGGCTG
CCTCATCTACAACGTCAAGATCAGAGGGGTGAACTTCCCATCCAACGGCCCTGTGATGCAGAAGAAAACA
CTCGGCTGGGAGGCCAACACCGAGATGCTGTACCCCGCTGACGGCGGCCTGGAAGGCAGAAGCGACATGG
CCCTGAAGCTCGTGGGCGGGGGCCACCTGATCTGCAACTTCAAGACCACATACAGATCCAAGAAACCCGC
TAAGAACCTCAAGATGCCCGGCGTCTACTATGTGGACCACAGACTGGAAAGAATCAAGGAGGCCGACAAA
GAAACCTACGTCGAGCAGCACGAGGTGGCTGTGGCCAGATACTGCGACCTCCCTAGCAAACTGGGGCACA
AGTGAGCTTACCCCACTGATGTCATCGTCATAGTCCAATAACTCCAATGTCGGGGAGTTAGTTTATGAGG
AATAAAGTGTTTAGAATTTGATCAGGGGGAGATAATAAAAGCCGAGTTTGAATCTTTTTGTTATAAGTAA
TGTTTATGTGTGTTTCTATATGTTGTCAAATGGTACCATGTTTTTTTTCCTCTCTTTTTGTAACTTGCAA
GTGTTGTGTTGTACTTTATTTGGCTTCTTTGTAAGTTGGTAACGGTGGTCTATATATGGAAAAGGTCTTG
TTTTGTTAAACTTATGTTAGTTAACTGGATTCGTCTTTAACCACAAAAAGTTTTCAATAAGCTACAAATT
TAGACACGCAAGCCGATGCAGTCATTAGTACATATATTTATTGCAAGTGATTACATGGCAACCCAAACTT
CAAAAACAGTAGGTTGCTCCATTTAGTCGCTGCAAGAATTCAAGCTTGGAGGAACCGCAACGTTGAAGGA
GCCACTCAGCCGCGGGTTTCTGGAGTTTAATGAGCTAAGCACATACGTCAGAAACCATTATTGCGCGTTC
AAAAGTCGCCTAAGGTCACTATCAGCTAGCAAATATTTCTTGTCAAAATGCTCCACTGACGTTCCATAAA
TTCCCCTCGGTATCCAATTAGAGTCTCATATTCACTCTCAATCCAAATAATCTGCACCGGATCTGGATCG
TTTCGCATGTCTCCTGAAAGAAGGCCTGCTGATATTAGAAGGGCTACTGAGGCTGATATGCCTGCTGTGT
GCACTATTGTGAATCATTACATTGAGACTTCTACTGTGAATTTCAGGACTGAGCCTCAAGAACCACAAGA
GTGGACTGATGATCTTGTGAGGCTTAGAGAGAGGTATCCTTGGCTTGTTGCTGAAGTGGATGGTGAAGTG
GCTGGTATTGCTTATGCTGGTCCTTGGAAGGCTAGGAATGCTTACGATTGGACTGCTGAGTCTACTGTTT
ACGTGTCTCCTAGGCATCAAAGAACTGGTCTTGGATCTACTCTTTACACTCATCTTTTGAAGTCTTTGGA
GGCTCAGGGTTTCAAGTCTGTGGTTGCTGTGATTGGACTTCCTAATGATCCTTCTGTGAGGATGCATGAG
GCTCTTGGTTATGCTCCTAGGGGAATGCTTAGAGCTGCTGGTTTCAAACATGGAAATTGGCATGATGTGG
GATTCTGGCAGCTTGATTTCTCTCTTCCTGTTCCTCCTAGACCTGTTCTTCCTGTGACTGAGATTTGAGC
GGGACTCTGGATCTAGAGTCAAGCAGATCGTTCAAACATTTGGCAATAAAGTTTCTTAAGATTGAATCCT
GTTGCCGGTCTTGCGATGATTATCATATAATTTCTGTTGAATTACGTTAAGCATGTAATAATTAACATGT
AATGCATGACGTTATTTATGAGATGGGTTTTTATGATTAGAGTCCCGCAATTATACATTTAATACGCGAT
AGAAAACAAAATATAGCGCGCAAACTAGGATAAATTATCGCGCGCGGTGTCATCTATGTTACTAGATCCG
CTACTAGAATTCGAGCTCAGCGTTGTCAATCAATTGGCAAGTCATAAAATGCATTAAAAAATATTTTCAT
ACTCAACTACAAATCCATGAGTATAACTATAATTATAAAGCAATGATTAGAATCTGACAAGGATTCTGGA
AAATTACATAAAGGAAAGTTCATAAATGTCTAAAACACAAGAGGACATACTTGTATTCAGTAACATTTGC
AGCTTTTCTAGGTCTGAAAATATATTTGTTGCCTAGTGAATAAGCATAATGGTACAACTACAAGTGTTTT
ACTCCTCATATTAACTTCGGTCATTAGAGGCCACGATTTGACACATTTTTACTCAAAACAAAATGTTTGC
ATATCTCTTATAATTTCAAATTCAACACACAACAAATAAGAGAAAAAACAAATAATATTAATTTGAGAAT
GAACAAAAGGACCATATCATTCATTAACTCTTCTCCATCCATTTCCATTTCACAGTTCGATAGCGAAAAC
CGAATAAAAAACACAGTAAATTACAAGCACAACAAATGGTACAAGAAAAACAGTTTTCCCAATGCCATAA
TACTCAAACTCAGTAGGATTCTGGTGTGTGCGCAATGAAACTGATGCATTGAACTTGACGAACGTTGTCG
AAACCGATGATACGAACGAAAGCAAGCAGCGTTAGCCACCTCCAACCTTCCTCTTCTTCTTAGGATCAGC
CCTTGAATCACCACCGAGCTGTGAGAGATCGATCCTAGTCTCGTAGAGTCCAGTGATAGACTGATGGATG
AGGGTAGCATCGAGCACTTCTTTGGTAGACCTGTACACCTTCCTATCGATGGTTGTATCGAAGTACTTGA
AAGCCCTAGGAGCACCGAGGTTGGTAAGGGTGAAGAGATGGATGATGTTCTCTGCCTGTTCCCTGATAGG
CTTATCTCTGTGCTTGTTGTAAGCAGACAACACCTTATCGAGGTTTGCATCAGCGAGGATCACCCTTTTA
GAGAACTCAGAGATCTGCTCGATGATCTCATCCAAGTAGTGCTTGTGCTGCTCAACGAAAAGTTGCTTCT
GCTCGTTATCTTCTGGAGATCCCTTCAACTTCTCGTAGTGAGAAGCGAGGTAAAGAAAGTTAACGTACTT
AGATGGGAGAGCAAGCTCGTTTCCCTTTTGAAGGAACCTAGCAGAAGCGAGCATCCTCTTTCTACCGTTC
TCGAGTTCGAAGAGTGAGTACTTTGGGAGCTTGATGATGAGATCCTTCTTAACCTCTTTGTATCCCTTAG
CCTCGAGGAAATCGATTGGGTTCTTCTCGAAAGATGACCTTTCCATGATAGTGATTCCGAGAAGTTCCTT
AACAGACTTGAGCTTCTTACTCTTTCCCTTCTCAACCTTAGCCACAACGAGAACAGAGTAAGCCACGGTA
GGAGACACGAAACCACCGTATTTCTTAGGGTCCCAATCCTTCTTCCTAGCAATGAGCTTATCAGAGTTCC
TCTTAGGCCTGATAGACTCTTTAGAGAATCCACCGGTCTGCACCTCGGTTTTCTTAACGATGTTCACCTG
TGGCATAGAGAGCACCTTTCTAACGGTAGCGAAATCCCTTCCCTTATCCCACACGATCTCACCTGTTTCA
CCGTTTGTCTCGATGAGTGGCCTCTTTCTGATCTCACCGTTAGCGAGGGTAATCTCGGTCTTGAAGAAAT
TCATGATGTTAGAGTAGAAGAAATACTTAGCGGTAGCCTTTCCGATCTCTTGCTCAGACTTAGCGATCAT
CTTCCTCACATCGTACACCTTGTAATCACCGTACACGAACTCTGACTCGAGCTTAGGATACTTCTTGATG
AGAGCGGTTCCAACAACAGCGTTAAGGTAAGCATCGTGAGCGTGGTGGTAGTTGTTGATTTCCCTCACCT
TGTAGAATTGGAAATCCTTTCTGAAATCAGACACGAGCTTTGACTTGAGGGTGATAACCTTCACTTCCCT
GATCAACTTATCGTTCTCATCGTACTTGGTGTTCATCCTAGAATCGAGGATCTGTGCAACGTGCTTAGTG
ATCTGCCTGGTTTCCACAAGCTGCCTCTTGATGAATCCTGCCTTATCCAATTCAGAGAGTCCTCCCCTCT
CAGCCTTAGTCAAGTTATCGAACTTTCTCTGAGTGATGAGCTTAGCGTTGAGGAGCTGCCTCCAATAGTT
CTTCATTTTCTTCACAACCTCTTCACTTGGCACGTTATCACTCTTACCCCTGTTCTTATCAGACCTGGTG
AGCACCTTGTTATCGATAGAATCATCCTTCAAGAATGACTGTGGCACGATATGATCAACATCGTAATCAG
AGAGCCTGTTGATATCCAACTCTTGATCCACATACATATCCCTTCCGTTCTGGAGGTAGTAGAGGTAGAG
CTTCTCATTCTGGAGCTGAGTGTTCTCAACAGGGTGCTCTTTGAGGATCTGAGATCCAAGCTCTTTGATA
CCTTCCTCGATCCTCTTCATCCTTTCCCTAGAGTTCTTCTGTCCCTTCTGAGTGGTCTGGTTCTCTCTAG
CCATTTCGATCACGATGTTCTCAGGCTTATGCCTTCCCATCACCTTCACCAACTCATCCACAACCTTCAC
AGTCTGGAGGATTCCCTTCTTGATTGCAGGAGATCCAGCGAGGTTAGCGATATGCTCATGGAGACTATCA
CCCTGTCCTGAAACCTGAGCCTTCTGGATATCCTCTTTAAAGGTGAGAGAATCATCGTGGATGAGCTGCA
TGAAGTTTCTGTTAGCGAATCCATCAGACTTGAGGAAATCAAGGATTGTCTTTCCAGACTGCTTATCCCT
GATTCCGTTAATGAGCTTTCTTGAGAGCCTTCCCCAACCAGTGTATCTTCTTCTCTTCAACTGCTTCATC
ACCTTATCATCGAAGAGATGAGCGTAGGTCTTGAGCCTTTCTTCAATCATCTCTCTATCTTCAAAGAGGG
TGAGGGTAAGAACGATATCCTCCAAGATATCCTCGTTTTCCTCGTTATCCAAGAAATCCTTATCCTTAAT
GATCTTGAGGAGATCGTGGTAGGTTCCGAGAGATGCGTTGAACCTATCCTCAACACCAGAAATCTCAACT
GAATCGAAGCACTCGATTTTCTTGAAGTAATCCTCTTTGAGCTGCTTCACGGTCACCTTTCTGTTGGTCT
TGAACAAGAGATCAACGATAGCCTTCTTTTGCTCACCTGACAAAAAAGCAGGCTTCCTCATTCCCTCGGT
CACGTACTTAACCTTGGTCAACTCGTTGTACACGGTGAAGTACTCGTAGAGCAAAGAGTGCTTAGGGAGC
ACCTTCTCGTTTGGAAGGTTCTTATCGAAGTTGGTCATCCTCTCGATGAAAGACTGAGCACTAGCACCCT
TATCCACCACCTCTTCGAAGTTCCAAGGGGTGATGGTTTCCTCAGACTTTCTGGTCATCCAAGCGAATCT
TGAGTTTCCTCTAGCGAGAGGTCCCACGTAGTAAGGGATTCTGAAGGTGAGAATCTTCTCAATCTTTTCC
CTGTTATCCTTGAGGAATGGGTAGAAATCCTCTTGCCTTCTAAGGATAGCGTGCAACTCTCCGAGGTGGA
TCTGATGAGGGATAGATCCGTTATCGAAGGTCCTCTGCTTTCTGAGAAGATCCTCTCTATTGAGCTTCAC
GAGGAGTTCCTCGGTTCCATCCATCTTCTCGAGGATAGGCTTGATGAACTTGTAGAACTCTTCTTGAGAT
GCACCACCATCGATGTAACCAGCGTATCCGTTCTTAGACTGATCGAAGAAAATCTCTTTGTACTTCTCTG
GGAGCTGCTGTCTAACAAGAGCCTTGAGAAGTGTGAGATCCTGGTGGTGCTCATCGTATCTCTTGATCAT
AGAAGCTGAGAGTGGAGCCTTGGTGATCTCGGTGTTCACTCTGAGGATATCACTGAGGAGGATAGCATCA
GAGAGGTTCTTAGCAGCGAGGAACAAATCAGCGTACTGATCTCCGATCTGAGCGAGGAGGTTATCGAGAT
CATCATCGTAGGTATCCTTTGAGAGCTGGAGCTTTGCATCCTCAGCGAGATCGAAGTTAGACTTGAAGTT
AGGGGTGAGTCCGAGAGAGAGAGCGATCAAGTTTCCGAAAAGTCCGTTCTTCTTCTCACCAGGGAGCTGA
GCAATGAGGTTCTCAAGCCTTCTTGACTTAGAGAGCCTAGCAGAGAGGATAGCCTTAGCATCCACACCTG
AAGCGTTGATAGGGTTCTCTTCGAAAAGCTGGTTGTAGGTCTGCACGAGCTGGATGAACAACTTATCCAC
ATCAGAGTTATCAGGGTTGAGATCACCCTCGATGAGGAAGTGTCCTCTGAACTTGATCATGTGAGCGAGA
GCGAGGTAGATGAGCCTGAGATCAGCCTTATCAGTAGAATCAACGAGCTTCTTTCTGAGGTGGTAGATAG
TAGGGTACTTCTCGTGGTATGCCACCTCATCAACGATGTTTCCGAAGATAGGGTGCCTCTCGTGCTTCTT
ATCTTCTTCCACGAGGAATGACTCTTCGAGCCTGTGGAAGAATGAATCATCCACTTTAGCCATCTCGTTA
GAGAAGATCTCTTGGAGGTAGCAGATCCTGTTCTTTCTTCTGGTGTACCTTCTTCTAGCGGTTCTCTTGA
GTCTGGTAGCCTCAGCAGTTTCACCAGAATCGAAGAGGAGAGCACCGATAAGGTTTTTCTTGATAGAGTG
CCTATCGGTGTTTCCGAGAACCTTGAACTTCTTAGATGGCACCTTGTACTCATCGGTGATCACAGCCCAT
CCCACAGAGTTAGTTCCGATGGCGAGTCCGATAGAGTACTTCTTATCCATACTTCCACCAGATGATCCTC
CAGATGATTCAGGGGTAGCACTCTCAGATGTTCCAGGCGTTTCAGAACCAGAAGAACCTCCAGAAGAACC
TCCAGAATTAATAGAAGATTGAGCTTTCTTTTGAGCATTGAAAACTTGTCTTGGCATTCGGTAAAAATCA
CACAAAAGAGCAGCACATTCATCAGCCAAGATACCCTCTGTAATTTCAACTCTATGATTCATACCAGGAT
AGTTCAAAACATTCATAAGAGAACCAGCAGCTCCTCTCTTAGAATTTCTAACACCGAAAACAACTCTTCC
GATTCTTGAATGAATCATAGCTCCAGCACACATAACACATGGTTCGAATGTAACATAAAGAGTAGCATCG
ATAAGTCTATAGTTCTGCATAACCAAACCTCCTTGTCTAAGAGCCATAATCTCAGCATGAGCAGTAGGAT
CATGAAGTCCGATAGCTCTATTCCAACCTTCTCCAATAACTCTGTTATTCAAAACAAGAACAGCTCCAAC
AGGAACCTCTCTTTCATCCCTTGCCCTTTTTGCTAATGTAAGTGCGTGCCTCATCCAGTATTCGTGACTA
AACTCCACCTCTGAAGATCCGCCGCTAGACCCACCAGACGACTCTGGTGTCGCCGACTCCGACGTGCCTG
GAGTCTCAGAACCTGACGACCCCCCGGAGCTGCCACCAGAATCCGTCGATGACTGTGCCTTCTTCTGCGC
TTTGATTTCTTGTCTCCGCATCCGGAAGAAGTCGGAAAGCAGAGCCGCGCATTCATCCGCCAAAATACCC
TCGGTGATTTCCACCCTGTGGTTCATGCCAGGATGGTGCAAAACGTCCATAAGGCTACCTGCTGCGCCTG
TTTTTGCATCCCTAGCGCCGAACACGACGCGCCCAATGCGGGAATGAATCATTGCGCCCGCGCACATGAC
ACACGGCTCGAGAGTCACATAAAGAGTAGCGTCTATCAAGCGATAGTTCTGCATCACCAGACCCCCCTGT
CTAAGAGCCATAATCTCAGCATGTGCTGTTGGATCGTGTCTGCCTATCGGCCGATTCCACCCCTCTCCGA
TAACGCGGTTATTGTGCACAAGCACAGCCCCCACCGGAACTTCCCGCTCGTCCCACGCTCTCTTGGCCAA
CGTCAAAGCGTGCCGCATCCAATACTCGTGGGAAAACTCAACTTCTGACATTGGCTGTGGTGAGAGAAAC
AGAGCGTGAGCTCAAATACACAAGTACGAAATCAGAGTTATGAGAGAGGATTTGGAGAAAGAAGATCACC
TGAAGATCGTTTGCGTCGCGCGAATGAGAGAGACGGCAGAGAAAACGAGAAGCTTTAAGAGGACGAACAA
AAACCCTAATGTCACTCCTTTTATATAGATGAGAAATTTAGGGTTTGGGCTCTAATGGAGCTGTCTACAT
GGGCTTTCATTTCTTTATCCAGTAAAGAACCGGTTTAACAGGTTCCCTGGTTTATACGTGGTTTTAGCCG
GTTAACTTACGGAATATTATTTTTATCTTAAGTTACACAAATTACATCATTAATAGTAAAACAAAATTTT
ATGGTGCAATTTAAGTTTTTATGATGAGTGAAATTCGAATAATATACAAATATTTTACTGTTTAGGTTTC
CCTAAACCTACTTTTAGATATGTAAATTAAACATTTTTTTTTTTTTGGTTAGAACCAAGTCAGTGATCAT
AGAACTCAAAAAGCTGGTGTTTCAATTGGTACAAGCATTTTTATTGCAAGATATAAAAATTCAGAAGGAC
ATATCCTTGATGTATGTACATGAAGGAACCGATTTTGACTCCAAGCTACAAAGAAGAAGAAGAATGATAT
ACAAAGAAAACTGCATATCCTCACCATGAAATTGAAAGCTAGAGGAAGGGGAATAACAGATACTCTGCGT
AGAAGAGATTCCATATAAACCGATAATATCCTGAGATAGCTTCCTGCAATAATCAAATGTTTCTACACTC
CGTTAGATATACACTCCATTGATGTTCCGTGATAACGAGTTTATGTTTGTACAAAAGTATTTTACCTTGG
TGTAGTTTGCTTTTTCTAGTACCCATGTCTACCAAAGATCAACAACAAAGATATTAGAGATTAATGAATT
TGGCAGTGTCAAATGCAGAAACTAAAGCATATAGTTATGAAGTTCTTGTGCATTATCTCAAAAGTATGTA
AGAGATATAAGAGTATCTCATAATGCTTTACCTGGAAAATTAAGCCTGAAGCCAAGATCACATGTGCAGG
AATCATCAAGCTACCTCTAAAAACCTGTTCATTGTTAAAGGATAAGAGGGTTGGTCTTTTCAAAGCTGCA
TACTGAGGAAAGTAACAATATCGCAACAAAAATAAATTGGTGGCGATAGTTTATCAAGCTTCTACATGCA
GTAATGGTGTTCGTGCTTTAATTAACCGAAATAGTTAAGACGGAAATAGATGAATTCACCTGAGGCATGT
AGAAAGCTAGTGATATGGCTGAAACATAATTTACTAGCAGAAGTCCAGAACCGAGGAATGCAATGTTTCT
CACTCCAAGTTTTGTTGCCAGGGTTGATATTTGGAACCTATTCAAGATCAATCAAAGGCATGATTAACTA
AACATGCTTGAACAAACACATAAAGACAATATATCAAACGGAGCTGGTTAAACATTGTCTTTGACTGTCA
AATGGATTGAGCCAAAGAGCGGAAAGAAAATGGTTATGCGTGCAGTTACTTACTTTCGATCTCCTTCAAC
ATCAGGAAGGTCCTTTGTAATAGCAATGACCAGTGCAAACAGTGTCACAAAAGATGTGATGAACGCCACA
GGTGCACTGCAAATAGCGAATCAAAAGTTGAGTAATATATCTACTCACGATTATGGGGAGCTCCTTACGA
ATTCCACTAGAATTCGAGCTCGGAGTGCCAAGTCTTCCTATGCGGCATCAGAGCAGATTGTACTGAGAGT
GCACCATATGCGGTGTGAAATACCGCACAGATGCGTAAGGAGAAAATACCGCATCAGGCGCCATTCGCCA
TTCAGGCTGCGCAACTGTTGGGAAGGGCGATCGGTGCGGGCCTCTTCGCTATTACGCCAGCTGGCGAAAG
GGGGATGTGCTGCAAGGCGATTAAGTTGGGTAACGCCAGGGTTTTCCCAGTCACGACGTTGTAAAACGAC
GGCCAGTGAATTCGAGCTCGGTACCCGGGGATCCTCTAGAGTCGACCTGCAGGCATGCAAGCTTGGCGTA
ATCATGGTCATAGCTGTTTCCTGTGTGAAATTGTTATCCGCTCACAATTCCACACAACATACGAGCCGGA
AGCATAAAGTGTAAAGCCTGGGGTGCCTAATGAGTGAGCTAACTCACATTAGAAGACAAGGGAGCTTTAC
GAGGATGCACATGTGACCGAGGGACACGAAGTGATCCGTTTAAACTATCAGTGTTTGACAGGATATATTG
GCGGGTAAACCTAAGAGAAAAGAGCGTTTATTAGAATAATCGGATATTTAAAAGGGCGTGAAAAGGTTTA
TCCGTTCGTCCATTTGTATGTGCCAGCCGCCTTTGCGACGCTCACCGGGCTGGTTGCCCTCGCCGCTGGG
CTGGCGGCCGTCTATGGCCCTGCAAACGCGCCAGAAACGCCGTCGAAGCCGTGTGCGAGACACCGCGGCC
GCCGGCGTTGTGGATACCTCGCGGAAAACTTGGCCCTCACTGACAGATGAGGGGCGGACGTTGACACTTG
AGGGGCCGACTCACCCGGCGCGGCGTTGACAGATGAGGGGCAGGCTCGATTTCGGCCGGCGACGTGGAGC
TGGCCAGCCTCGCAAATCGGCGAAAACGCCTGATTTTACGCGAGTTTCCCACAGATGATGTGGACAAGCC
TGGGGATAAGTGCCCTGCGGTATTGACACTTGAGGGGCGCGACTACTGACAGATGAGGGGCGCGATCCTT
GACACTTGAGGGGCAGAGTGCTGACAGATGAGGGGCGCACCTATTGACATTTGAGGGGCTGTCCACAGGC
AGAAAATCCAGCATTTGCAAGGGTTTCCGCCCGTTTTTCGGCCACCGCTAACCTGTCTTTTAACCTGCTT
TTAAACCAATATTTATAAACCTTGTTTTTAACCAGGGCTGCGCCCTGTGCGCGTGACCGCGCACGCCGAA
GGGGGGTGCCCCCCCTTCTCGAACCCTCCCGGCCCGCTAACGCGGGCCTCCCATCCCCCCAGGGGCTGCG
CCCCTCGGCCGCGAACGGCCTCACCCCAAAAATGGCAGCGCTGGCCAATTCCCGAGTGCGCGGAACCCCT
ATTTGTTTATTTTTCTAAATACATTCAAATATGTATCCGCTCATGAGACAATAACCCTGATAAATGCTTC
AATAATATTGAAAAAGGAAGAGTATGGCTAAAATGAGAATATCACCGGAATTGAAAAAACTGATCGAAAA
ATACCGCTGCGTAAAAGATACGGAAGGAATGTCTCCTGCTAAGGTATATAAGCTGGTGGGAGAAAATGAA
AACCTATATTTAAAAATGACGGACAGCCGGTATAAAGGGACCACCTATGATGTGGAACGGGAAAAGGACA
TGATGCTATGGCTGGAAGGAAAGCTGCCTGTTCCAAAGGTCCTGCACTTTGAACGGCATGATGGCTGGAG
CAATCTGCTCATGAGTGAGGCCGATGGCGTCCTTTGCTCGGAAGAGTATGAAGATGAACAAAGCCCTGAA
AAGATTATCGAGCTGTATGCGGAGTGCATCAGGCTCTTTCACTCCATCGACATATCGGATTGTCCCTATA
CGAATAGCTTAGACAGCCGCTTAGCCGAATTGGATTACTTACTGAATAACGATCTGGCCGATGTGGATTG
CGAAAACTGGGAAGAGGACACTCCATTTAAAGATCCGCGCGAGCTGTATGATTTTTTAAAGACGGAAAAG
CCCGAAGAGGAACTTGTCTTTTCCCACGGCGACCTGGGAGACAGCAACATCTTTGTGAAAGATGGCAAAG
TAAGTGGCTTTATTGATCTTGGGAGAAGCGGCAGGGCGGACAAGTGGTATGACATTGCCTTCTGCGTCCG
GTCGCTCAGGGAGGATATCGGGGAAGAACAGTATGTCGAGCTATTTTTTGACTTACTGGGGATCAAGCCT
GATTGGGAGAAAATAAAATATTATATTTTACTGGATGAATTGTTTTAGCTGTCAGACCAAGTTTACTCAT
ATATACTTTAGATTGATTTAAAACTTCATTTTTAATTTAAAAGGATCTAGGTGAAGATCCTTTTTGATAA
TCTCATGACCAAAATCCCTTAACGTGAGTTTTCGTTCCACTGAGCGTCAGACCCCGTAGAAAAGATCAAA
GGATCTTCTTGAGATCCTTTTTTTCTGCGCGTAATCTGCTGCTTGCAAACAAAAAAACCACCGCTACCAG
CGGTGGTTTGTTTGCCGGATCAAGAGCTACCAACTCTTTTTCCGAAGGTAACTGGCTTCAGCAGAGCGCA
GATACCAAATACTGTTCTTCTAGTGTAGCCGTAGTTAGGCCACCACTTCAAGAACTCTGTAGCACCGCCT
ACATACCTCGCTCTGCTAATCCTGTTACCAGTGGCTGCTGCCAGTGGCGATAAGTCGTGTCTTACCGGGT
TGGACTCAAGACGATAGTTACCGGATAAGGCGCAGCGGTCGGGCTGAACGGGGGGTTCGTGCACACAGCC
CAGCTTGGAGCGAACGACCTACACCGAACTGAGATACCTACAGCGTGAGCTATGAGAAAGCGCCACGCTT
CCCGAAGGGAGAAAGGCGGACAGGTATCCGGTAAGCGGCAGGGTCGGAACAGGAGAGCGCACGAGGGAGC
TTCCAGGGGGAAACGCCTGGTATCTTTATAGTCCTGTCGGGTTTCGCCACCTCTGACTTGAGCGTCGATT
TTTGTGATGCTCGTCAGGGGGGCGGAGCCTATGGAAAAACGCCAGCAACGCGGCCTTTTTACGGTTCCTG
GCAGATCCTAGATGTGGCGCAACGATGCCGGCGACAAGCAGGAGCGCACCGACTTCTTCCGCATCAAGTG
TTTTGGCTCTCAGGCCGAGGCCCACGGCAAGTATTTGGGCAAGGGGTCGCTGGTATTCGTGCAGGGCAAG
ATTCGGAATACCAAGTACGAGAAGGACGGCCAGACGGTCTACGGGACCGACTTCATTGCCGATAAGGTGG
ATTATCTGGACACCAAGGCACCAGGCGGGTCAAATCAGGAATAAGGGCACATTGCCCCGGCGTGAGTCGG
GGCAATCCCGCAAGGAGGGTGAATGAATCGGACGTTTGACCGGAAGGCATACAGGCAAGAACTGATCGAC
GCGGGGTTTTCCGCCGAGGATGCCGAAACCATCGCAAGCCGCACCGTCATGCGTGCGCCCCGCGAAACCT
TCCAGTCCGTCGGCTCGATGGTCCAGCAAGCTACGGCCAAGATCGAGCGCGACAGCGTGCAACTGGCTCC
CCCTGCCCTGCCCGCGCCATCGGCCGCCGTGGAGCGTTCGCGTCGTCTTGAACAGGAGGCGGCAGGTTTG
GCGAAGTCGATGACCATCGACACGCGAGGAACTATGACGACCAAGAAGCGAAAAACCGCCGGCGAGGACC
TGGCAAAACAGGTCAGCGAGGCCAAGCAGGCCGCGTTGCTGAAACACACGAAGCAGCAGATCAAGGAAAT
GCAGCTTTCCTTGTTCGATATTGCGCCGTGGCCGGACACGATGCGAGCGATGCCAAACGACACGGCCCGC
TCTGCCCTGTTCACCACGCGCAACAAGAAAATCCCGCGCGAGGCGCTGCAAAACAAGGTCATTTTCCACG
TCAACAAGGACGTGAAGATCACCTACACCGGCGTCGAGCTGCGGGCCGACGATGACGAACTGGTGTGGCA
GCAGGTGTTGGAGTACGCGAAGCGCACCCCTATCGGCGAGCCGATCACCTTCACGTTCTACGAGCTTTGC
CAGGACCTGGGCTGGTCGATCAATGGCCGGTATTACACGAAGGCCGAGGAATGCCTGTCGCGCCTACAGG
CGACGGCGATGGGCTTCACGTCCGACCGCGTTGGGCACCTGGAATCGGTGTCGCTGCTGCACCGCTTCCG
CGTCCTGGACCGTGGCAAGAAAACGTCCCGTTGCCAGGTCCTGATCGACGAGGAAATCGTCGTGCTGTTT
GCTGGCGACCACTACACGAAATTCATATGGGAGAAGTACCGCAAGCTGTCGCCGACGGCCCGACGGATGT
TCGACTATTTCAGCTCGCACCGGGAGCCGTACCCGCTCAAGCTGGAAACCTTCCGCCTCATGTGCGGATC
GGATTCCACCCGCGTGAAGAAGTGGCGCGAGCAGGTCGGCGAAGCCTGCGAAGAGTTGCGAGGCAGCGGC
CTGGTGGAACACGCCTGGGTCAATGATGACCTGGTGCATTGCAAACGCTAGGGCCTTGTGGGGTCAGTTC
CGGCTGGGGGTTCAGCAGCCCCTGCTCGGATCTGTTGGACCGGACAGTAGTCATGGTTGATGGGCTGCCT
GTATCGAGTGGTGATTTTGTGCCGAGCTGCCGGTCGGGGAGCTGTTGGCTGGCTGGTGGCAGGATATATT
GTGGTGTAAACAAATTGACGCTTAGACAACTTAATAACACATTGCGGACGTTTTTAATGTACTGGGGTTG
AACACTCTG
